Addgene plasmid #216186: pHAGE2-TetO-SOX17E57M
Purpose: Generate lentiviruses encoding for human SOX17E57M (HMG box numbering); for use in pluripotency reprogramming
Depositing lab: Ralf Jauch. Depositing organization: University of Hong Kong. Publication: An acidic residue within the OCT4 dimerization interface of SOX17 is necessary and sufficient to overcome its pluripotency-inducing activity. Ho SY, Hu H, Ho DHH, Renom APS, Yeung SW, Boerner F, Weng M, Hutchins AP, Jauch R. Stem Cell Reports. 2025 Mar 11;20(3):102398. doi: 10.1016/j.stemcr.2025.102398. Epub 2025 Feb 6. PubMed 39919754.
Backbone
  Vector backbone: pHAGE2-TetO
  Vector type: Lentiviral
Growth in bacteria
  Bacterial resistance: Ampicillin, 100 μg/mL
  Growth temperature: 37°C
  Growth strain: NEB Stable
  Copy number: High Copy
Gene/Insert
  Gene/Insert name: SOX17
  Species: H. sapiens (human)
  Mutation: Glu113Glu (silent mutation); Glu120Glu (silent mutation); Glu122Met
  Entrez Gene: SOX17 (a.k.a. VUR3)
  Cloning method: Restriction Enzyme; 5′ cloning site Unknown (unknown if destroyed)
Terms and licenses: Academic/Nonprofit Terms; Industry Terms: Not Available to Industry
How to cite: pHAGE2-TetO-SOX17E57M was a gift from Ralf Jauch (Addgene plasmid # 216186 ; http://n2t.net/addgene:216186 ; RRID:Addgene_216186)
