[The description below was written by a language model from this plasmid's Addgene catalogue record and pLannotate feature annotations shown in this document.]
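Description:
pHAGE2-TetO-SOX17E57M is an HIV-1-derived lentiviral transfer plasmid built on the pHAGE2-TetO backbone for doxycycline-regulated expression of a mutant human SOX17. It is maintained in E. coli through a high-copy ColE1/pUC-type origin and selected with ampicillin via the β-lactamase gene. A recombination-deficient strain is the recorded host, as is common for LTR-containing plasmids. The viral portion carries a truncated 5' LTR, the Ψ packaging signal with a gag fragment, the Rev response element for Rev-dependent nuclear export of the genomic RNA, and a cPPT/CTS that aids nuclear import of the reverse-transcribed genome. On the 3' side, the annotation shows a ΔU3 self-inactivating LTR with an embedded loxP site. After reverse transcription such a site is copied to both ends of the provirus, which in principle allows Cre-mediated excision of the integrated cassette.

The payload is driven by a tetracycline response element of seven tetO repeats joined to a minimal CMV promoter, so transcription requires a tetracycline-controlled transactivator supplied separately; none is encoded here. Downstream lies the full SOX17 coding sequence, followed by a WPRE to boost transcript stability and expression. No epitope tag, reporter or mammalian selection marker is annotated. The insert carries Glu122Met, which corresponds to E57M in HMG-box numbering, plus two silent changes at Glu113 and Glu120.

According to the record, the plasmid is used to produce lentiviruses encoding SOX17E57M for pluripotency reprogramming. The associated publication title concerns an acidic residue in the OCT4 dimerization interface of SOX17 that governs its pluripotency-inducing activity.
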