Features (pLannotate 1.2.2; 27 found; start..end, strand, type, name):
    377..634     +  LTR            5' LTR (truncated): truncated 5' long terminal repeat (LTR) from HIV-1
    681..806     +  misc_feature   HIV-1 Ψ: packaging signal of human immunodeficiency virus type 1
    790..1128    +  CDS            HIV-1 gag (fragment): gag protein from human immunodeficiency virus 1; gag
   1303..1536    +  misc_feature   RRE: The Rev response element (RRE) of HIV-1 allows for Rev-dependent mRNA export from the nucleus to the cytoplasm.
   1913..2013    +  CDS            Rev (fragment): human immunodeficiency virus 1 (HIV-1) Rev protein; rev; enhances nuclear export of unspliced and incompletely spliced viral mRNAs
   2058..2175    +  misc_feature   cPPT/CTS: central polypurine tract and central termination sequence of HIV-1
   2217..2237    -  promoter       SV40 promoter (fragment): SV40 enhancer and early promoter
   2251..2521    +  protein_bind   tetracycline response element: contains seven copies of the tetracycline operator tetO tetracycline repressor TetR
   2532..2549    +  misc_feature   MCS (fragment): pUC18/19 multiple cloning site
   2549..2616    +  promoter       tight TRE promoter (fragment): Tet-responsive promoter PTight, consisting of seven tet operator sequences followed by the minimal CMV promoter
   2691..3932    +  CDS            SOX17: SOX17_HUMAN - Experimental evidence at protein level: Swiss-Prot protein existence level 1. Acts as transcription regulator that binds target promoter DNA and bends the DNA. Binds to the sequences 5'-AACAAT-'3 or 5'- AACAAAG-3'. Modulates transcriptional regulation via WNT3A. Inhibits Wnt signaling. Promotes degradation of activated CTNNB1. Plays a key role in the regulation of embryonic development. Required for normal development of the definitive gut endoderm. Required for normal looping of the embryonic heart tube. Plays an important role in embryonic and postnatal vascular development, in
   3955..4543    +  misc_feature   WPRE: woodchuck hepatitis virus posttranscriptional regulatory element
   4596..4615    +  misc_feature   cPPT/CTS (fragment): central polypurine tract and central termination sequence of HIV-1
   4617..4652    +  LTR            3' LTR (ΔU3) (fragment): self-inactivating 3' long terminal repeat (LTR) from HIV-1
   4673..4706    +  protein_bind   loxP: Cre-mediated recombination occurs in the 8-bp core sequence (GCATACAT). Cre recombinase
   4725..4905    +  LTR            5' LTR (truncated): truncated 5' long terminal repeat (LTR) from HIV-1
   5038..5142    +  promoter       AmpR promoter: bla
   5143..6003    +  CDS            AmpR: β-lactamase; bla; confers resistance to ampicillin, carbenicillin, and related antibiotics
   6174..6762    +  rep_origin     ori: high-copy-number ColE1/pMB1/pBR322/pUC origin of replication
   6945..6999    +  CDS            lacI (fragment): lac repressor; lacI; The lac repressor binds to the lac operator to inhibit transcription in E. coli. This inhibition can be relieved by adding lactose or isopropyl-β-D-thiogalactopyranoside (IPTG).
   7005..7098    +  rep_origin     SV40 ori (fragment): SV40 origin of replication
   7123..7160    +  CDS            lacI (fragment): lac repressor; lacI; The lac repressor binds to the lac operator to inhibit transcription in E. coli. This inhibition can be relieved by adding lactose or isopropyl-β-D-thiogalactopyranoside (IPTG).
   7173..7194    +  protein_bind   CAP binding site: CAP binding activates transcription in the presence of cAMP. E. coli catabolite activator protein
   7209..7239    +  promoter       lac promoter: promoter for the E. coli lac operon
   7247..7263    +  protein_bind   lac operator: The lac repressor binds to the lac operator to inhibit transcription in E. coli. This inhibition can be relieved by adding lactose or isopropyl-β-D-thiogalactopyranoside (IPTG). lac repressor encoded by lacI
   7297..7380    +  polyA_signal   SV40 poly(A) signal (fragment): SV40 polyadenylation signal
   7547..329     +  CDS            nef (fragment) (across the origin): NEF_HV1BR - Experimental evidence at protein level: Swiss-Prot protein existence level 1. Extracellular Nef protein targets CD4(+) T-lymphocytes for apoptosis by interacting with CXCR4 surface receptors (PubMed:14990729). From Human immunodeficiency virus type 1 group M subtype B (isolate BRU/LAI) (HIV-1).
>Addgene plasmid #216186 | pHAGE2-TetO-SOX17E57M | addgene full sequence | sequence record 431921 | Addgene NGS Result
TGGAAGGGCTAATTCACTCCCAAAGAAGACAAGATATCCTTGATCTGTGGATCTACCACACACAAGGCTA
CTTCCCTGATTAGCAGAACTACACACCAGGGCCAGGGGTCAGATATCCACTGACCTTTGGATGGTGCTAC
AAGCTAGTACCAGTTGAGCCAGATAAGGTAGAAGAGGCCAATAAAGGAGAGAACACCAGCTTGTTACACC
CTGTGAGCCTGCATGGGATGGATGACCCGGAGAGAGAAGTGTTAGAGTGGAGGTTTGACAGCCGCCTAGC
ATTTCATCACGTGGCCCGAGAGCTGCATCCGGAGTACTTCAAGAACTGCTGATATCGAGCTTGCTACAAG
GGACTTTCCGCTGGGGACTTTCCAGGGAGGCGTGGCCTGGGCGGGACTGGGGAGTGGCGAGCCCTCAGAT
CCTGCATATAAGCAGCTGCTTTTTGCCTGTACTGGGTCTCTCTGGTTAGACCAGATCTGAGCCTGGGAGC
TCTCTGGCTAACTAGGGAACCCACTGCTTAAGCCTCAATAAAGCTTGCCTTGAGTGCTTCAAGTAGTGTG
TGCCCGTCTGTTGTGTGACTCTGGTAACTAGAGATCCCTCAGACCCTTTTAGTCAGTGTGGAAAATCTCT
AGCAGTGGCGCCCGAACAGGGACTTGAAAGCGAAAGGGAAACCAGAGGAGCTCTCTCGACGCAGGACTCG
GCTTGCTGAAGCGCGCACGGCAAGAGGCGAGGGGCGGCGACTGGTGAGTACGCCAAAAATTTTGACTAGC
GGAGGCTAGAAGGAGAGAGATGGGTGCGAGAGCGTCAGTATTAAGCGGGGGAGAATTAGATCGCGATGGG
AAAAAATTCGGTTAAGGCCAGGGGGAAAGAAAAAATATAAATTAAAACATATAGTATGGGCAAGCAGGGA
GCTAGAACGATTCGCAGTTAATCCTGGCCTGTTAGAAACATCAGAAGGCTGTAGACAAATACTGGGACAG
CTACAACCATCCCTTCAGACAGGATCAGAAGAACTTAGATCATTATATAATACAGTAGCAACCCTCTATT
GTGTGCATCAAAGGATAGAGATAAAAGACACCAAGGAAGCTTTAGACAAGATAGAGGAAGAGCAAAACAA
AAGTAAGACCACCGCACAGCAAGCGGCCGGCCGCTGATCTTCAGACCTGGAGGAGGAGATATGAGGGACA
ATTGGAGAAGTGAATTATATAAATATAAAGTAGTAAAAATTGAACCATTAGGAGTAGCACCCACCAAGGC
AAAGAGAAGAGTGGTGCAGAGAGAAAAAAGAGCAGTGGGAATAGGAGCTTTGTTCCTTGGGTTCTTGGGA
GCAGCAGGAAGCACTATGGGCGCAGCGTCAATGACGCTGACGGTACAGGCCAGACAATTATTGTCTGGTA
TAGTGCAGCAGCAGAACAATTTGCTGAGGGCTATTGAGGCGCAACAGCATCTGTTGCAACTCACAGTCTG
GGGCATCAAGCAGCTCCAGGCAAGAATCCTGGCTGTGGAAAGATACCTAAAGGATCAACAGCTCCTGGGG
ATTTGGGGTTGCTCTGGAAAACTCATTTGCACCACTGCTGTGCCTTGGAATGCTAGTTGGAGTAATAAAT
CTCTGGAACAGATTTGGAATCACACGACCTGGATGGAGTGGGACAGAGAAATTAACAATTACACAAGCTT
AATACACTCCTTAATTGAAGAATCGCAAAACCAGCAAGAAAAGAATGAACAAGAATTATTGGAATTAGAT
AAATGGGCAAGTTTGTGGAATTGGTTTAACATAACAAATTGGCTGTGGTATATAAAATTATTCATAATGA
TAGTAGGAGGCTTGGTAGGTTTAAGAATAGTTTTTGCTGTACTTTCTATAGTGAATAGAGTTAGGCAGGG
ATATTCACCATTATCGTTTCAGACCCACCTCCCAACCCCGAGGGGACCCGACAGGCCCGAAGGAATAGAA
GAAGAAGGTGGAGAGAGAGACAGAGACAGATCCATTCGATTAGTGAACGGATCTCGACGGTATCGCCGAA
TTCACAAATGGCAGTATTCATCCACAATTTTAAAAGAAAAGGGGGGATTGGGGGGTACAGTGCAGGGGAA
AGAATAGTAGACATAATAGCAACAGACATACAAACTAAAGAATTACAAAAACAAATTACAAAAATTCAAA
ATTTTCGGGTTTATTACAGGGACAGCAGAGATCCAGTTTGGACTAGTCCACACCCTAACTGACACACTCG
AGTTTACCACTCCCTATCAGTGATAGAGAAAAGTGAAAGTCGAGTTTACCACTCCCTATCAGTGATAGAG
AAAAGTGAAAGTCGAGTTTACCACTCCCTATCAGTGATAGAGAAAAGTGAAAGTCGAGTTTACCACTCCC
TATCAGTGATAGAGAAAAGTGAAAGTCGAGTTTACCACTCCCTATCAGTGATAGAGAAAAGTGAAAGTCG
AGTTTACCACTCCCTATCAGTGATAGAGAAAAGTGAAAGTCGAGTTTACCACTCCCTATCAGTGATAGAG
AAAAGTGAAAGTCGAGCTCGGTACCCGGGTCGAGGTAGGCATGTACGGTGGGAGGCCTATATAAGCAGAG
CTCGTTTAGTGAACCGTCAGATCGCCTGGAGACGCCATCCACGCTGTTTTGACCTCCATAGAAGACACCG
GGACCGATCCAGCCTGCGGCCACCACCGGTATGAGCAGCCCGGATGCGGGATACGCCAGTGACGACCAGA
GCCAGACCCAGAGCGCGCTGCCCGCGGTGATGGCCGGGCTGGGCCCCTGCCCCTGGGCCGAGTCGCTGAG
CCCCATCGGGGACATGAAGGTGAAGGGCGAGGCGCCGGCGAACAGCGGAGCACCGGCCGGGGCCGCGGGC
CGAGCCAAGGGCGAGTCCCGTATCCGGCGGCCGATGAACGCTTTCATGGTGTGGGCTAAGGACGAGCGCA
AGCGGCTGGCGCAGCAGAATCCAGACCTGCACAACGCCGAGTTGAGCAAGATGCTGGGCAAGTCGTGGAA
GGCGCTGACGCTGGCGGAAAAGCGGCCCTTCGTGGAGGAAGCAATGCGGCTGCGCGTGCAGCACATGCAG
GACCACCCCAACTACAAGTACCGGCCGCGGCGGCGCAAGCAGGTGAAGCGGCTGAAGCGGGTGGAGGGCG
GCTTCCTGCACGGCCTGGCTGAGCCGCAGGCGGCCGCGCTGGGCCCCGAGGGCGGCCGCGTGGCCATGGA
CGGCCTGGGCCTCCAGTTCCCCGAGCAGGGCTTCCCCGCCGGCCCGCCGCTGCTGCCTCCGCACATGGGC
GGCCACTACCGCGACTGCCAGAGTCTGGGCGCGCCTCCGCTCGACGGCTACCCGTTGCCCACGCCCGACA
CGTCCCCGCTGGACGGCGTGGACCCCGACCCGGCTTTCTTCGCCGCCCCGATGCCCGGGGACTGCCCGGC
GGCCGGCACCTACAGCTACGCGCAGGTCTCGGACTACGCTGGCCCCCCGGAGCCTCCCGCCGGTCCCATG
CACCCCCGACTCGGCCCAGAGCCCGCGGGTCCCTCGATTCCGGGCCTCCTGGCGCCACCCAGCGCCCTTC
ACGTGTACTACGGCGCGATGGGCTCGCCCGGGGCGGGCGGCGGGCGCGGCTTCCAGATGCAGCCGCAACA
CCAGCACCAGCACCAGCACCAGCACCACCCCCCGGGCCCCGGACAGCCGTCGCCCCCTCCGGAGGCACTG
CCCTGCCGGGACGGCACGGACCCCAGTCAGCCCGCCGAGCTCCTCGGGGAGGTGGACCGCACGGAATTTG
AACAGTATCTGCACTTCGTGTGCAAGCCTGAGATGGGCCTCCCCTACCAGGGGCATGACTCCGGTGTGAA
TCTCCCCGACAGCCACGGGGCCATTTCCTCGGTGGTGTCCGACGCCAGCTCCGCGGTATATTACTGCAAC
TATCCTGACGTGTGAGTCGACATCGATAGATCCTAATCAACCTCTGGATTACAAAATTTGTGAAAGATTG
ACTGGTATTCTTAACTATGTTGCTCCTTTTACGCTATGTGGATACGCTGCTTTAATGCCTTTGTATCATG
CTATTGCTTCCCGTATGGCTTTCATTTTCTCCTCCTTGTATAAATCCTGGTTGCTGTCTCTTTATGAGGA
GTTGTGGCCCGTTGTCAGGCAACGTGGCGTGGTGTGCACTGTGTTTGCTGACGCAACCCCCACTGGTTGG
GGCATTGCCACCACCTGTCAGCTCCTTTCCGGGACTTTCGCTTTCCCCCTCCCTATTGCCACGGCGGAAC
TCATCGCCGCCTGCCTTGCCCGCTGCTGGACAGGGGCTCGGCTGTTGGGCACTGACAATTCCGTGGTGTT
GTCGGGGAAATCATCGTCCTTTCCTTGGCTGCTCGCCTGTGTTGCCACCTGGATTCTGCGCGGGACGTCC
TTCTGCTACGTCCCTTCGGCCCTCAATCCAGCGGACCTTCCTTCCCGCGGCCTGCTGCCGGCTCTGCGGC
CTCTTCCGCGTCTTCGCCTTCGCCCTCAGACGAGTCGGATCTCCCTTTGGGCCGCCTCCCCGCCTGGTAC
CTTTAAGACCAATGACTTACAAGGCAGCTGTAGATCTTAGCCACTTTTTAAAAGAAAAGGGGGGACTGGA
AGGGCTAATTCACTCCCAACGAAGACAAGATCACCTGCAGGACAGGCGCGCCATAACTTCGTATAGCATA
CATTATACGAAGTTATCTGCTTTTTGCTTGTACTGGGTCTCTCTGGTTAGACCAGATCTGAGCCTGGGAG
CTCTCTGGCTAACTAGGGAACCCACTGCTTAAGCCTCAATAAAGCTTGCCTTGAGTGCTTCAAGTAGTGT
GTGCCCGTCTGTTGTGTGACTCTGGTAACTAGAGATCCCTCAGACCCTTTTAGTCAGTGTGGAAAATCTC
TAGCACCCGGGCGATTAAGGAAAGGGCTAGATCATTCTTGAAGACGAAAGGGCCTCGTGATACGCCTATT
TTTATAGGTTAATGTCATGATAATAATGGTTTCTTAGACGTCAGGTGGCACTTTTCGGGGAAATGTGCGC
GGAACCCCTATTTGTTTATTTTTCTAAATACATTCAAATATGTATCCGCTCATGAGACAATAACCCTGAT
AAATGCTTCAATAATATTGAAAAAGGAAGAGTATGAGTATTCAACATTTCCGTGTCGCCCTTATTCCCTT
TTTTGCGGCATTTTGCCTTCCTGTTTTTGCTCACCCAGAAACGCTGGTGAAAGTAAAAGATGCTGAAGAT
CAGTTGGGTGCACGAGTGGGTTACATCGAACTGGATCTCAACAGCGGTAAGATCCTTGAGAGTTTTCGCC
CCGAAGAACGTTTTCCAATGATGAGCACTTTTAAAGTTCTGCTATGTGGCGCGGTATTATCCCGTGTTGA
CGCCGGGCAAGAGCAACTCGGTCGCCGCATACACTATTCTCAGAATGACTTGGTTGAGTACTCACCAGTC
ACAGAAAAGCATCTTACGGATGGCATGACAGTAAGAGAATTATGCAGTGCTGCCATAACCATGAGTGATA
ACACTGCGGCCAACTTACTTCTGACAACGATCGGAGGACCGAAGGAGCTAACCGCTTTTTTGCACAACAT
GGGGGATCATGTAACTCGCCTTGATCGTTGGGAACCGGAGCTGAATGAAGCCATACCAAACGACGAGCGT
GACACCACGATGCCTGTAGCAATGGCAACAACGTTGCGCAAACTATTAACTGGCGAACTACTTACTCTAG
CTTCCCGGCAACAATTAATAGACTGGATGGAGGCGGATAAAGTTGCAGGACCACTTCTGCGCTCGGCCCT
TCCGGCTGGCTGGTTTATTGCTGATAAATCTGGAGCCGGTGAGCGTGGGTCTCGCGGTATCATTGCAGCA
CTGGGGCCAGATGGTAAGCCCTCCCGTATCGTAGTTATCTACACGACGGGGAGTCAGGCAACTATGGATG
AACGAAATAGACAGATCGCTGAGATAGGTGCCTCACTGATTAAGCATTGGTAACTGTCAGACCAAGTTTA
CTCATATATACTTTAGATTGATTTAAAACTTCATTTTTAATTTAAAAGGATCTAGGTGAAGATCCTTTTT
GATAATCTCATGACCAAAATCCCTTAACGTGAGTTTTCGTTCCACTGAGCGTCAGACCCCGTAGAAAAGA
TCAAAGGATCTTCTTGAGATCCTTTTTTTCTGCGCGTAATCTGCTGCTTGCAAACAAAAAAACCACCGCT
ACCAGCGGTGGTTTGTTTGCCGGATCAAGAGCTACCAACTCTTTTTCCGAAGGTAACTGGCTTCAGCAGA
GCGCAGATACCAAATACTGTTCTTCTAGTGTAGCCGTAGTTAGGCCACCACTTCAAGAACTCTGTAGCAC
CGCCTACATACCTCGCTCTGCTAATCCTGTTACCAGTGGCTGCTGCCAGTGGCGATAAGTCGTGTCTTAC
CGGGTTGGACTCAAGACGATAGTTACCGGATAAGGCGCAGCGGTCGGGCTGAACGGGGGGTTCGTGCACA
CAGCCCAGCTTGGAGCGAACGACCTACACCGAACTGAGATACCTACAGCGTGAGCTATGAGAAAGCGCCA
CGCTTCCCGAAGGGAGAAAGGCGGACAGGTATCCGGTAAGCGGCAGGGTCGGAACAGGAGAGCGCACGAG
GGAGCTTCCAGGGGGAAACGCCTGGTATCTTTATAGTCCTGTCGGGTTTCGCCACCTCTGACTTGAGCGT
CGATTTTTGTGATGCTCGTCAGGGGGGCGGAGCCTATGGAAAAACGCCAGCAACGCGGCCTTTTTACGGT
TCCTGGCCTTTTGCTGGCCTTTTGCTCACATGTTCTTTCCTGCGTTATCCCCTGATTCTGTGGATAACCG
TATTACCGCCTTTGAGTGAGCTGATACCGCTCGCCGCAGCCGAACGACCGAGCGCAGCGAGTCAGTGAGC
GAGGAAGCGGAAGAGCGCCCAATACGCAAACCGCCTCTCCCCGCGCGTTGGCCGATTCATTAATGCAGCA
AGCTCATGGCTGACTAATTTTTTTTATTTATGCAGAGGCCGAGGCCGCCTCGGCCTCTGAGCTATTCCAG
AAGTAGTGAGGAGGCTTTTTTGGAGGCCTAGGCTTTTGCAAAAAGCTCCCCGTGGCACGACAGGTTTCCC
GACTGGAAAGCGGGCAGTGAGCGCAACGCAATTAATGTGAGTTAGCTCACTCATTAGGCACCCCAGGCTT
TACACTTTATGCTTCCGGCTCGTATGTTGTGTGGAATTGTGAGCGGATAACAATTTCACACAGGAAACAG
CTATGACATGATTACGAATTTCACAAATAAAGCATTTTTTTCACTGCATTCTAGTTGTGGTTTGTCCAAA
CTCATCAATGTATCTTATCATGTCTGGATCAACTGGATAACTCAAGCTAACCAAAATCATCCCAAACTTC
CCACCCCATACCCTATTACCACTGCCAATTACCTGTGGTTTCATTTACTCTAAACCTGTGATTCCTCTGA
ATTATTTTCATTTTAAAGAAATTGTATTTGTTAAATATGTACTACAAACTTAGTAGT
